>Addgene plasmid #123652 | pUC57-Kan_PGKY_APikL3 | addgene full sequence | sequence record 244332 | Addgene NGS Result
TCGCGCGTTTCGGTGATGACGGTGAAAACCTCTGACACATGCAGCTCCCGGAGACGGTCACAGCTTGTCT
GTAAGCGGATGCCGGGAGCAGACAAGCCCGTCAGGGCGCGTCAGCGGGTGTTGGCGGGTGTCGGGGCTGG
CTTAACTATGCGGCATCAGAGCAGATTGTACTGAGAGTGCACCATATGCGGTGTGAAATACCGCACAGAT
GCGTAAGGAGAAAATACCGCATCAGGCGCCATTCGCCATTCAGGCTGCGCAACTGTTGGGAAGGGCGATC
GGTGCGGGCCTCTTCGCTATTACGCCAGCTGGCGAAAGGGGGATGTGCTGCAAGGCGATTAAGTTGGGTA
ACGCCAGGGTTTTCCCAGTCACGACGTTGTAAAACGACGGCCAGTGAATTGACGCGTATTGGGATGGAAC
TTGGTCTCTAAGCTCAATTACCTTCTCTAGTAGTAATAGTTTTACCTTGCATTCTTTGATTTTGATTATT
TTTCAAATCATCTCTTTCTCTACCCAAAACAATCCAACCTGGAGCATAAGTACCTTGCAAATTACATTTT
TTATCAGTTTTAATTTGAACAAATCTTTTACCAACTTGCAAACCAAAAGACCAACCAGAATGACAAGCTC
TAGCATCAACTCTTTGACCATTATAAAACATAAACCAAAAACATTCTTGAACTGGAGAACCTGGAGCATC
ATAAACAACTGGATTTGGTTCTCTAGACAAATCAATTCTAAAACCTGGAACAATAGCATTTTCAATTTTC
ATTAGAGACCAAGTTCCATCCCAATGGCGCGCCGAGCTTGGCTCGAGCATGGTCATAGCTGTTTCCTGTG
TGAAATTGTTATCCGCTCACAATTCCACACAACATACGAGCCGGAAGCATAAAGTGTAAAGCCTGGGGTG
CCTAATGAGTGAGCTAACTCACATTAATTGCGTTGCGCTCACTGCCCGCTTTCCAGTCGGGAAACCTGTC
GTGCCAGCTGCATTAATGAATCGGCCAACGCGCGGGGAGAGGCGGTTTGCGTATTGGGCGCTCTTCCGCT
TCCTCGCTCACTGACTCGCTGCGCTCGGTCGTTCGGCTGCGGCGAGCGGTATCAGCTCACTCAAAGGCGG
TAATACGGTTATCCACAGAATCAGGGGATAACGCAGGAAAGAACATGTGAGCAAAAGGCCAGCAAAAGGC
CAGGAACCGTAAAAAGGCCGCGTTGCTGGCGTTTTTCCATAGGCTCCGCCCCCCTGACGAGCATCACAAA
AATCGACGCTCAAGTCAGAGGTGGCGAAACCCGACAGGACTATAAAGATACCAGGCGTTTCCCCCTGGAA
GCTCCCTCGTGCGCTCTCCTGTTCCGACCCTGCCGCTTACCGGATACCTGTCCGCCTTTCTCCCTTCGGG
AAGCGTGGCGCTTTCTCATAGCTCACGCTGTAGGTATCTCAGTTCGGTGTAGGTCGTTCGCTCCAAGCTG
GGCTGTGTGCACGAACCCCCCGTTCAGCCCGACCGCTGCGCCTTATCCGGTAACTATCGTCTTGAGTCCA
ACCCGGTAAGACACGACTTATCGCCACTGGCAGCAGCCACTGGTAACAGGATTAGCAGAGCGAGGTATGT
AGGCGGTGCTACAGAGTTCTTGAAGTGGTGGCCTAACTACGGCTACACTAGAAGAACAGTATTTGGTATC
TGCGCTCTGCTGAAGCCAGTTACCTTCGGAAAAAGAGTTGGTAGCTCTTGATCCGGCAAACAAACCACCG
CTGGTAGCGGTGGTTTTTTTGTTTGCAAGCAGCAGATTACGCGCAGAAAAAAAGGATCTCAAGAAGATCC
TTTGATCTTTTCTACGGGGTCTGACGCTCAGTGGAACGAAAACTCACGTTAAGGGATTTTGGTCATGAGA
TTATCAAAAAGGATCTTCACCTAGATCCTTTTAAATTAAAAATGAAGTTTTAAATCAATCTAAAGTATAT
ATGAGTAAACTTGGTCTGACAGTTAGAAAAACTCATCGAGCATCAAATGAAACTGCAATTTATTCATATC
AGGATTATCAATACCATATTTTTGAAAAAGCCGTTTCTGTAATGAAGGAGAAAACTCACCGAGGCAGTTC
CATAGGATGGCAAGATCCTGGTATCGGTCTGCGATTCCGACTCGTCCAACATCAATACAACCTATTAATT
TCCCCTCGTCAAAAATAAGGTTATCAAGTGAGAAATCACCATGAGTGACGACTGAATCCGGTGAGAATGG
CAAAAGTTTATGCATTTCTTTCCAGACTTGTTCAACAGGCCAGCCATTACGCTCGTCATCAAAATCACTC
GCATCAACCAAACCGTTATTCATTCGTGATTGCGCCTGAGCGAGACGAAATACGCGATCGCTGTTAAAAG
GACAATTACAAACAGGAATCGAATGCAACCGGCGCAGGAACACTGCCAGCGCATCAACAATATTTTCACC
TGAATCAGGATATTCTTCTAATACCTGGAATGCTGTTTTCCCAGGGATCGCAGTGGTGAGTAACCATGCA
TCATCAGGAGTACGGATAAAATGCTTGATGGTCGGAAGAGGCATAAATTCCGTCAGCCAGTTTAGTCTGA
CCATCTCATCTGTAACATCATTGGCAACGCTACCTTTGCCATGTTTCAGAAACAACTCTGGCGCATCGGG
CTTCCCATACAATCGATAGATTGTCGCACCTGATTGCCCGACATTATCGCGAGCCCATTTATACCCATAT
AAATCAGCATCCATGTTGGAATTTAATCGCGGCCTAGAGCAAGACGTTTCCCGTTGAATATGGCTCATAC
TCTTCCTTTTTCAATATTATTGAAGCATTTATCAGGGTTATTGTCTCATGAGCGGATACATATTTGAATG
TATTTAGAAAAATAAACAAATAGGGGTTCCGCGCACATTTCCCCGAAAAGTGCCACCTGACGTCTAAGAA
ACCATTATTATCATGACATTAACCTATAAAAATAGGCGTATCACGAGGCCCTTTCGTC
Features (pLannotate 1.2.2; 10 found; start..end, strand, type, name):
    137..236     +  misc_feature   bom (fragment): basis of mobility region from pBR322
    242..399     -  CDS            lacZα (fragment): LacZα fragment of β-galactosidase; lacZ fragment
    846..862     -  protein_bind   lac operator: The lac repressor binds to the lac operator to inhibit transcription in E. coli. This inhibition can be relieved by adding lactose or isopropyl-β-D-thiogalactopyranoside (IPTG). lac repressor encoded by lacI
    870..900     -  promoter       lac promoter: promoter for the E. coli lac operon
    915..936     -  protein_bind   CAP binding site: CAP binding activates transcription in the presence of cAMP. E. coli catabolite activator protein
    949..1041    -  CDS            lacI (fragment): lac repressor; lacI; The lac repressor binds to the lac operator to inhibit transcription in E. coli. This inhibition can be relieved by adding lactose or isopropyl-β-D-thiogalactopyranoside (IPTG).
   1224..1812    -  rep_origin     ori: high-copy-number ColE1/pMB1/pBR322/pUC origin of replication
   1983..2798    -  CDS            KanR: aminoglycoside phosphotransferase; aph(3')-Ia; confers resistance to kanamycin in bacteria or G418 (Geneticin®) in eukaryotes
   2799..2903    -  promoter       AmpR promoter: bla
   2998..35      +  CDS            rop (fragment) (across the origin): Rop protein, which maintains plasmids at low copy number; rop
