[The description below was written by a language model from this plasmid's Addgene catalogue record and pLannotate feature annotations shown in this document.]
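Description:
pUC57-Kan_PGKY_APikL3 is a small, high-copy bacterial cloning plasmid that serves as a Level 0 module in a Golden Gate assembly system. It is built on the pUC57-Kan backbone and is propagated in standard E. coli cloning strains through a ColE1/pUC-type origin of replication. Selection uses kanamycin, with an aminoglycoside phosphotransferase gene (aph(3')-Ia) annotated downstream of the bla (AmpR) promoter. The feature table also picks up short backbone remnants: fragments of bom, rop and lacI. These are residual sequences rather than functional elements.

The insert, PGKY_APikL3, was placed at the EcoRV site within the lacZα region. This is consistent with the annotation, in which only a fragment of lacZα is detected. An unannotated gap of several hundred base pairs separates that fragment from the lac operator, lac promoter and CAP binding site, and this gap presumably holds the insert. Interrupting lacZα is what allows blue/white screening, which explains why lacZ is listed as the selectable marker. M13 forward and reverse primer sites flank the insert for sequence verification.

The record does not describe the insert's sequence, coding content or species beyond its name. The associated publication, however, describes a clone resource of Magnaporthe oryzae effectors that share sequence and structural similarity across host-specific lineages, so the insert is most likely one such effector. No eukaryotic promoter, tag or terminator is annotated. As a Level 0 part, the plasmid is a storage and donor vector from which the insert can be released by type IIS restriction and assembled into higher-level expression constructs. The specific enzyme and overhangs are not stated.
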