Addgene plasmid #123652: pUC57-Kan_PGKY_APikL3
Purpose: Level 0 Golden-Gate compatible vector
Depositing lab: Sophien Kamoun. Depositing organization: Sainsbury Laboratory, Norwich. Publication: A Clone Resource of Magnaporthe oryzae Effectors That Share Sequence and Structural Similarities Across Host-Specific Lineages. Petit-Houdenot Y, Langner T, Harant A, Win J, Kamoun S. Mol Plant Microbe Interact. 2020 Aug;33(8):1032-1035. doi: 10.1094/MPMI-03-20-0052-A. Epub 2020 Jun 22. PubMed 32460610.
Backbone
  Vector backbone: pUC57-Kan
  Backbone size w/o insert (bp): 2626
  Vector type: Golden Gate
  Selectable markers: lacZ
Growth in bacteria
  Bacterial resistance: Kanamycin, 50 μg/mL
  Growth temperature: 37°C
  Growth strain: DH5alpha
  Copy number: High Copy
Gene/Insert
  Gene/Insert name: PGKY_APikL3
  Cloning method: Restriction Enzyme; 5′ cloning site EcoRV (unknown if destroyed); 3′ cloning site EcoRV (unknown if destroyed)
  Sequencing primers: 5′ M13Fw; 3′ M13Rv
Terms and licenses: Academic/Nonprofit Terms; Industry Terms: Not Available to Industry
How to cite: pUC57-Kan_PGKY_APikL3 was a gift from Sophien Kamoun (Addgene plasmid # 123652 ; http://n2t.net/addgene:123652 ; RRID:Addgene_123652)
