>Addgene plasmid #123652 | pUC57-Kan_PGKY_APikL3 | depositor partial sequence | sequence record 235905 | PGKY_APikL3
TTGGTCTCTAATGAAAATTGAAAATGCTATTGTTCCAGGTTTTAGAATTGATTTGTCTAGAGAACCAAAT
CCAGTTGTTTATGATGCTCCAGGTTCTCCAGTTCAAGAATGTTTTTGGTTTATGTTTTATAATGGTCAAA
GAGTTGATGCTAGAGCTTGTCATTCTGGTTGGTCTTTTGGTTTGCAAGTTGGTAAAAGATTTGTTCAAAT
TAAAACTGATAAAAAATGTAATTTGCAAGGTACTTATGCTCCAGGTTGGATTGTTTTGGGTAGAGAAAGA
GATGATTTGAAAAATAATCAAAATCAAAGAATGCAAGGTAAAACTATTACTACTAGAGAAGGTAATTGAG
CTTAGAGACCAA
