>Addgene plasmid #123652 | pUC57-Kan_PGKY_APikL3 | depositor partial sequence | sequence record 235906 | empty_vector
TCGCGCGTTTCGGTGATGACGGTGAAAACCTCTGACACATGCAGCTCCCGGAGACGGTCACAGCTTGTCT
GTAAGCGGATGCCGGGAGCAGACAAGCCCGTCAGGGCGCGTCAGCGGGTGTTGGCGGGTGTCGGGGCTGG
CTTAACTATGCGGCATCAGAGCAGATTGTACTGAGAGTGCACCATATGCGGTGTGAAATACCGCACAGAT
GCGTAAGGAGAAAATACCGCATCAGGCGCCATTCGCCATTCAGGCTGCGCAACTGTTGGGAAGGGCGATC
GGTGCGGGCCTCTTCGCTATTACGCCAGCTGGCGAAAGGGGGATGTGCTGCAAGGCGATTAAGTTGGGTA
ACGCCAGGGTTTTCCCAGTCACGACGTTGTAAAACGACGGCCAGTGAATTGACGCGTATTGGGATATCCC
AATGGCGCGCCGAGCTTGGCTCGAGCATGGTCATAGCTGTTTCCTGTGTGAAATTGTTATCCGCTCACAA
TTCCACACAACATACGAGCCGGAAGCATAAAGTGTAAAGCCTGGGGTGCCTAATGAGTGAGCTAACTCAC
ATTAATTGCGTTGCGCTCACTGCCCGCTTTCCAGTCGGGAAACCTGTCGTGCCAGCTGCATTAATGAATC
GGCCAACGCGCGGGGAGAGGCGGTTTGCGTATTGGGCGCTCTTCCGCTTCCTCGCTCACTGACTCGCTGC
GCTCGGTCGTTCGGCTGCGGCGAGCGGTATCAGCTCACTCAAAGGCGGTAATACGGTTATCCACAGAATC
AGGGGATAACGCAGGAAAGAACATGTGAGCAAAAGGCCAGCAAAAGGCCAGGAACCGTAAAAAGGCCGCG
TTGCTGGCGTTTTTCCATAGGCTCCGCCCCCCTGACGAGCATCACAAAAATCGACGCTCAAGTCAGAGGT
GGCGAAACCCGACAGGACTATAAAGATACCAGGCGTTTCCCCCTGGAAGCTCCCTCGTGCGCTCTCCTGT
TCCGACCCTGCCGCTTACCGGATACCTGTCCGCCTTTCTCCCTTCGGGAAGCGTGGCGCTTTCTCATAGC
TCACGCTGTAGGTATCTCAGTTCGGTGTAGGTCGTTCGCTCCAAGCTGGGCTGTGTGCACGAACCCCCCG
TTCAGCCCGACCGCTGCGCCTTATCCGGTAACTATCGTCTTGAGTCCAACCCGGTAAGACACGACTTATC
GCCACTGGCAGCAGCCACTGGTAACAGGATTAGCAGAGCGAGGTATGTAGGCGGTGCTACAGAGTTCTTG
AAGTGGTGGCCTAACTACGGCTACACTAGAAGAACAGTATTTGGTATCTGCGCTCTGCTGAAGCCAGTTA
CCTTCGGAAAAAGAGTTGGTAGCTCTTGATCCGGCAAACAAACCACCGCTGGTAGCGGTGGTTTTTTTGT
TTGCAAGCAGCAGATTACGCGCAGAAAAAAAGGATCTCAAGAAGATCCTTTGATCTTTTCTACGGGGTCT
GACGCTCAGTGGAACGAAAACTCACGTTAAGGGATTTTGGTCATGAGATTATCAAAAAGGATCTTCACCT
AGATCCTTTTAAATTAAAAATGAAGTTTTAAATCAATCTAAAGTATATATGAGTAAACTTGGTCTGACAG
TTAGAAAAACTCATCGAGCATCAAATGAAACTGCAATTTATTCATATCAGGATTATCAATACCATATTTT
TGAAAAAGCCGTTTCTGTAATGAAGGAGAAAACTCACCGAGGCAGTTCCATAGGATGGCAAGATCCTGGT
ATCGGTCTGCGATTCCGACTCGTCCAACATCAATACAACCTATTAATTTCCCCTCGTCAAAAATAAGGTT
ATCAAGTGAGAAATCACCATGAGTGACGACTGAATCCGGTGAGAATGGCAAAAGTTTATGCATTTCTTTC
CAGACTTGTTCAACAGGCCAGCCATTACGCTCGTCATCAAAATCACTCGCATCAACCAAACCGTTATTCA
TTCGTGATTGCGCCTGAGCGAGACGAAATACGCGATCGCTGTTAAAAGGACAATTACAAACAGGAATCGA
ATGCAACCGGCGCAGGAACACTGCCAGCGCATCAACAATATTTTCACCTGAATCAGGATATTCTTCTAAT
ACCTGGAATGCTGTTTTCCCAGGGATCGCAGTGGTGAGTAACCATGCATCATCAGGAGTACGGATAAAAT
GCTTGATGGTCGGAAGAGGCATAAATTCCGTCAGCCAGTTTAGTCTGACCATCTCATCTGTAACATCATT
GGCAACGCTACCTTTGCCATGTTTCAGAAACAACTCTGGCGCATCGGGCTTCCCATACAATCGATAGATT
GTCGCACCTGATTGCCCGACATTATCGCGAGCCCATTTATACCCATATAAATCAGCATCCATGTTGGAAT
TTAATCGCGGCCTAGAGCAAGACGTTTCCCGTTGAATATGGCTCATACTCTTCCTTTTTCAATATTATTG
AAGCATTTATCAGGGTTATTGTCTCATGAGCGGATACATATTTGAATGTATTTAGAAAAATAAACAAATA
GGGGTTCCGCGCACATTTCCCCGAAAAGTGCCACCTGACGTCTAAGAAACCATTATTATCATGACATTAA
CCTATAAAAATAGGCGTATCACGAGGCCCTTTCGTC
